>Addgene plasmid #197498 | SNAPf-mTurquoise2-KDEL | addgene full sequence | sequence record 388912 | Addgene NGS Result
TTCTTTCCTGCGTTATCCCCTGATTCTGTGGATAACCGTATTACCGCCATGCATTAGTTATTAATAGTAA
TCAATTACGGGGTCATTAGTTCATAGCCCATATATGGAGTTCCGCGTTACATAACTTACGGTAAATGGCC
CGCCTGGCTGACCGCCCAACGACCCCCGCCCATTGACGTCAATAATGACGTATGTTCCCATAGTAACGCC
AATAGGGACTTTCCATTGACGTCAATGGGTGGAGTATTTACGGTAAACTGCCCACTTGGCAGTACATCAA
GTGTATCATATGCCAAGTACGCCCCCTATTGACGTCAATGACGGTAAATGGCCCGCCTGGCATTATGCCC
AGTACATGACCTTATGGGACTTTCCTACTTGGCAGTACATCTACGTATTAGTCATCGCTATTACCATGGT
GATGCGGTTTTGGCAGTACATCAATGGGCGTGGATAGCGGTTTGACTCACGGGGATTTCCAAGTCTCCAC
CCCATTGACGTCAATGGGAGTTTGTTTTGGCACCAAAATCAACGGGACTTTCCAAAATGTCGTAACAACT
CCGCCCCATTGACGCAAATGGGCGGTAGGCGTGTACGGTGGGAGGTCTATATAAGCAGAGCTGGTTTAGT
GAACCGTCAGATCCGCTAGCGCTACCGGACTCAGATCTCGAGCTCAAGCTTCGAATTCGCCACCATGAGG
TCTTTGCTAATCTTGGTGCTTTGCTTCCTGCCCCTGGCTGCTCTGGGGAAAGTCTTTGGACGATGTGAGC
TGGCAGCGGCTATGAAGCCACCGGTCGCCACCATGGACAAAGACTGCGAAATGAAGCGCACCACCCTGGA
TAGCCCTCTGGGCAAGCTGGAACTGTCTGGGTGCGAACAGGGCCTGCACCGTATCATCTTCCTGGGCAAA
GGAACATCTGCCGCCGACGCCGTGGAAGTGCCTGCCCCAGCCGCCGTGCTGGGCGGACCAGAGCCACTGA
TGCAGGCCACCGCCTGGCTCAACGCCTACTTTCACCAGCCTGAGGCCATCGAGGAGTTCCCTGTGCCAGC
CCTGCACCACCCAGTGTTCCAGCAGGAGAGCTTTACCCGCCAGGTGCTGTGGAAACTGCTGAAAGTGGTG
AAGTTCGGAGAGGTCATCAGCTACAGCCACCTGGCCGCCCTGGCCGGCAATCCCGCCGCCACCGCCGCCG
TGAAAACCGCCCTGAGCGGAAATCCCGTGCCCATTCTGATCCCCTGCCACCGGGTGGTGCAGGGCGACCT
GGACGTGGGGGGCTACGAGGGCGGGCTCGCCGTGAAAGAGTGGCTGCTGGCCCACGAGGGCCACAGACTG
GGCAAGCCTGGGCTGGGTCCTGCAGGCGGATCCGCGTTTAAACTCGAGGTTAATGTGAGCAAGGGCGAGG
AGCTGTTCACCGGGGTGGTGCCCATCCTGGTCGAGCTGGACGGCGACGTAAACGGCCACAAGTTCAGCGT
GTCCGGCGAGGGCGAGGGCGATGCCACCTACGGCAAGCTGACCCTGAAGTTCATCTGCACCACCGGCAAG
CTGCCCGTGCCCTGGCCCACCCTCGTGACCACCCTGTCCTGGGGCGTGCAGTGCTTCGCCCGCTACCCCG
ACCACATGAAGCAGCACGACTTCTTCAAGTCCGCCATGCCCGAAGGCTACGTCCAGGAGCGCACCATCTT
CTTCAAGGACGACGGCAACTACAAGACCCGCGCCGAGGTGAAGTTCGAGGGCGACACCCTGGTGAACCGC
ATCGAGCTGAAGGGCATCGACTTCAAGGAGGACGGCAACATCCTGGGGCACAAGCTGGAGTACAACTACT
TTAGCGACAACGTCTATATCACCGCCGACAAGCAGAAGAACGGCATCAAGGCCAACTTCAAGATCCGCCA
CAACATCGAGGACGGCGGCGTGCAGCTCGCCGACCACTACCAGCAGAACACCCCCATCGGCGACGGCCCC
GTGCTGCTGCCCGACAACCACTACCTGAGCACCCAGTCCAAGCTGAGCAAAGACCCCAACGAGAAGCGCG
ATCACATGGTCCTGCTGGAGTTCGTGACCGCCGCCGGGATCACTCTCGGCATGGACGAGCTGTACAAGGA
TGAATTGTAAGCGGCCGCGACTCTAGATCATAATCAGCCATACCACATTTGTAGAGGTTTTACTTGCTTT
AAAAAACCTCCCACACCTCCCCCTGAACCTGAAACATAAAATGAATGCAATTGTTGTTGTTAACTTGTTT
ATTGCAGCTTATAATGGTTACAAATAAAGCAATAGCATCACAAATTTCACAAATAAAGCATTTTTTTCAC
TGCATTCTAGTTGTGGTTTGTCCAAACTCATCAATGTATCTTAAGGCGTAAATTGTAAGCGTTAATATTT
TGTTAAAATTCGCGTTAAATTTTTGTTAAATCAGCTCATTTTTTAACCAATAGGCCGAAATCGGCAAAAT
CCCTTATAAATCAAAAGAATAGACCGAGATAGGGT
[37 nt withheld, positions 2486-2522]
AAAGAACGTGGACTCCAACGTCAAAGG
[49 nt withheld, positions 2550-2598]
T
[91 nt withheld, positions 2600-2690]
G
[124 nt withheld, positions 2692-2815]
CAGGTGGCACTTTTCGGGGAAATGTGCGCGGAACCCCTATTTGTTTATTTTTCTAAATACATTCAAATAT
GTATCCGCTCATGAGACAATAACCCTGATAAATGCTTCAATAATATTGAAAAAGGAAGAGTCCTGAGGCG
GAAAGAACCAGCTGTGGAATGTGTGTCAGTTAGGGTGTGGAAAGTCCCCAGGCTCCCCAGCAGGCAGAAG
TATGCAAAGCATGCATCTCAATTAGTCAGCAACCAGGTGTGGAAAGTCCCCAGGCTCCCCAGCAGGCAGA
AGTATGCAAAGCATGCATCTCAATTAGTCAGCAACCATAGTCCCGCCCCTAACTCCGCCCATCCCGCCCC
TAACTCCGCCCAGTTCCGCCCATTCTCCGCCCCATGGCTGACTAATTTTTTTTATTTATGCAGAGGCCGA
GGCCGCCTCGGCCTCTGAGCTATTCCAGAAGTAGTGAGGAGGCTTTTTTGGAGGCCTAGGCTTTTGCAAA
GATCGATCAAGAGACAGGATGAGGATCGTTTCGCATGATTGAACAAGATGGATTGCACGCAGGTTCTCCG
GCCGCTTGGGTGGAGAGGCTATTCGGCTATGACTGGGCACAACAGACAATCGGCTGCTCTGATGCCGCCG
TGTTCCGGCTGTCAGCGCAGGGGCGCCCGGTTCTTTTTGTCAAGACCGACCTGTCCGGTGCCCTGAATGA
ACTGCAAGACGAGGCAGCGCGGCTATCGTGGCTGGCCACGACGGGCGTTCCTTGCGCAGCTGTGCTCGAC
GTTGTCACTGAAGCGGGAAGGGACTGGCTGCTATTGGGCGAAGTGCCGGGGCAGGATCTCCTGTCATCTC
ACCTTGCTCCTGCCGAGAAAGTATCCATCATGGCTGATGCAATGCGGCGGCTGCATACGCTTGATCCGGC
TACCTGCCCATTCGACCACCAAGCGAAACATCGCATCGAGCGAGCACGTACTCGGATGGAAGCCGGTCTT
GTCGATCAGGATGATCTGGACGAAGAGCATCAGGGGCTCGCGCCAGCCGAACTGTTCGCCAGGCTCAAGG
CGAGCATGCCCGACGGCGAGGATCTCGTCGTGACCCATGGCGATGCCTGCTTGCCGAATATCATGGTGGA
AAATGGCCGCTTTTCTGGATTCATCGACTGTGGCCGGCTGGGTGTGGCGGACCGCTATCAGGACATAGCG
TTGGCTACCCGTGATATTGCTGAAGAGCTTGGCGGCGAATGGGCTGACCGCTTCCTCGTGCTTTACGGTA
TCGCCGCTCCCGATTCGCAGCGCATCGCCTTCTATCGCCTTCTTGACGAGTTCTTCTGAGCGGGACTCTG
GGGTTCGAAATGACCGACCAAGCGACGCCCAACCTGCCATCACGAGATTTCGATTCCACCGCCGCCTTCT
ATGAAAGGTTGGGCTTCGGAATCGTTTTCCGGGACGCCGGCTGGATGATCCTCCAGCGCGGGGATCTCAT
GCTGGAGTTCTTCGCCCACCCTAGGGGGAGGCTAACTGAAACACGGAAGGAGACAATACCGGAAGGAACC
CGCGCTATGACGGCAATAAAAAGACAGAATAAAACGCACGGTGTTGGGTCGTTTGTTCATAAACGCGGGG
TTCGGTCCCAGGGCTGGCACTCTGTCGATACCCCACCGAGACCCCATTGGGGCCAATACGCCCGCGTTTC
TTCCTTTTCCCCACCCCACCCCCCAAGTTCGGGTGAAGGCCCAGGGCTCGCAGCCAACGTCGGGGCGGCA
GGCCCTGCCATAGCCTCAGGTTACTCATATATACTTTAGATTGATTTAAAACTTCATTTTTAATTTAAAA
GGATCTAGGTGAAGATCCTTTTTGATAATCTCATGACCAAAATCCCTTAACGTGAGTTTTCGTTCCACTG
AGCGTCAGACCCCGTAGAAAAGATCAAAGGATCTTCTTGAGATCCTTTTTTTCTGCGCGTAATCTGCTGC
TTGCAAACAAAAAAACCACCGCTACCAGCGGTGGTTTGTTTGCCGGATCAAGAGCTACCAACTCTTTTTC
CGAAGGTAACTGGCTTCAGCAGAGCGCAGATACCAAATACTGTTCTTCTAGTGTAGCCGTAGTTAGGCCA
CCACTTCAAGAACTCTGTAGCACCGCCTACATACCTCGCTCTGCTAATCCTGTTACCAGTGGCTGCTGCC
AGTGGCGATAAGTCGTGTCTTACCGGGTTGGACTCAAGACGATAGTTACCGGATAAGGCGCAGCGGTCGG
GCTGAACGGGGGGTTCGTGCACACAGCCCAGCTTGGAGCGAACGACCTACACCGAACTGAGATACCTACA
GCGTGAGCTATGAGAAAGCGCCACGCTTCCCGAAGGGAGAAAGGCGGACAGGTATCCGGTAAGCGGCAGG
GTCGGAACAGGAGAGCGCACGAGGGAGCTTCCAGGGGGAAACGCCTGGTATCTTTATAGTCCTGTCGGGT
TTCGCCACCTCTGACTTGAGCGTCGATTTTTGTGATGCTCGTCAGGGGGGCGGAGCCTATGGAAAAACGC
CAGCAACGCGGCCTTTTTACGGTTCCTGGCCTTTTGCTGGCCTTTTGCTCACATG
Features (pLannotate 1.2.2; 17 found; start..end, strand, type, name):
      1..47      +  rep_origin     RSF ori (fragment): Plasmids containing the RSF 1030 origin of replication can be propagated in E. coli cells that contain additional plasmids with compatible origins.
    115..418     +  enhancer       CMV enhancer: human cytomegalovirus immediate early enhancer
    419..622     +  promoter       CMV promoter: human cytomegalovirus (CMV) immediate early promoter
    645..688     +  misc_feature   MCS (fragment): multiple cloning site
    695..748     +  sig_peptide    lysozyme signal sequence: signal sequence of chicken lysozyme
    803..1348    +  CDS            SNAP-tag®: human O6-alkylguanine-DNA-alkyltransferase variant that forms covalent bonds with benzylguanine derivatives fast-reacting variant, optimized for mammalian expression
   1385..2098    +  CDS            mTurquoise2: mTurquoise2 is a basic (constitutively fluorescent) cyan fluorescent protein published in 2012, derived from Aequorea victoria. It is reported to be a rapidly-maturing monomer with very low acid sensitivity.
   2126..2209    +  CDS            large T antigen (fragment): large T antigen from SV40 (simian virus 40)
   2232..2353    +  polyA_signal   SV40 poly(A) signal: SV40 polyadenylation signal
   2387..2815    -  rep_origin     f1 ori (sequence partly withheld): f1 bacteriophage origin of replication; arrow indicates direction of (+) strand synthesis
   2842..2946    +  promoter       AmpR promoter: bla
   2948..3305    +  promoter       SV40 promoter: SV40 enhancer and early promoter
   3340..4134    +  CDS            NeoR/KanR: aminoglycoside phosphotransferase from Tn5; aph(3')-II (or nptII); confers resistance to neomycin, kanamycin, and G418 (Geneticin®)
   4155..4307    +  CDS            ble (fragment): BLE_KLEPN - Experimental evidence at protein level: Swiss-Prot protein existence level 1. Binding protein with a strong affinity to the bleomycin family of antibiotics. Binds to CL990; an antimitotic-antibiotic compound. From Klebsiella pneumoniae.
   4366..4413    +  polyA_signal   HSV TK poly(A) signal: herpes simplex virus thymidine kinase polyadenylation signal (Cole and Stacy, 1985)
   4504..4520    -  polyA_signal   bGH poly(A) signal (fragment): bovine growth hormone polyadenylation signal
   4742..5330    +  rep_origin     ori: high-copy-number ColE1/pMB1/pBR322/pUC origin of replication
