[The description below was written by a language model from this plasmid's Addgene catalogue record and pLannotate feature annotations shown in this document.]
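Description:
SNAPf-mTurquoise2-KDEL is a mammalian expression plasmid of about 5.4 kb built on a pCMV backbone, designed to produce a SNAPf–mTurquoise2 fusion protein that resides in the endoplasmic reticulum. It is maintained in E. coli at high copy through a ColE1/pUC-type origin and selected with kanamycin. The resistance cassette is the dual-purpose NeoR/KanR gene (Tn5 aminoglycoside phosphotransferase). It is preceded by both a bacterial bla promoter and the SV40 enhancer/early promoter and followed by the HSV TK polyadenylation signal, so the same gene can in principle support G418 selection in mammalian cells. An f1 origin is also present. The short annotated fragments of RSF ori, ble, bGH poly(A) and SV40 large T antigen appear to be backbone remnants or partial sequence matches rather than functional parts.

The expression unit is driven by the human CMV immediate-early enhancer and promoter and terminated by the SV40 poly(A) signal. The open reading frame begins with the chicken lysozyme signal sequence, which directs the nascent protein into the secretory pathway. This is followed by the fast-reacting SNAP-tag variant (SNAPf), an engineered human O6-alkylguanine-DNA alkyltransferase that covalently binds benzylguanine-derivatised ligands, and then the monomeric cyan fluorescent protein mTurquoise2. The name indicates a C-terminal KDEL ER-retention motif, although this is not annotated as a separate feature in the table. Together, signal peptide entry and KDEL retrieval would confine the fusion to the ER lumen.

The construct lets users label the ER with SNAP-reactive dyes while mTurquoise2 provides an independent cyan reference for expression and localisation. This fits the associated work on fluorogenic polymethine dyes for bioimaging.
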