Addgene plasmid #197498: SNAPf-mTurquoise2-KDEL
Purpose: Expressing fluorescent SNAPf-mTurquoise2 fusion protein in mammalian cells with localization in the endoplasmic reticulum.
Depositing lab: Pablo Rivera-Fuentes. Depositing organization: University of Zurich. Publication: A general strategy to develop fluorogenic polymethine dyes for bioimaging. Martin A, Rivera-Fuentes P. Nat Chem. 2024 Jan;16(1):28-35. doi: 10.1038/s41557-023-01367-y. Epub 2023 Nov 27. PubMed 38012391.
Backbone
  Vector backbone: pCMV
  Vector type: Mammalian Expression
Growth in bacteria
  Bacterial resistance: Kanamycin, 50 μg/mL
  Growth temperature: 37°C
  Growth strain: DH5alpha
  Copy number: High Copy
Gene/Insert
  Gene/Insert name: SNAPf
  Species: H. sapiens (human)
  Promoter: CMV
  Cloning method: Gibson Cloning
Terms and licenses: Academic/Nonprofit Terms; Industry Terms: Not Available to Industry
Depositor comments: Please visit https://doi.org/10.1101/2023.01.31.526423 for bioRxiv preprint.
How to cite: SNAPf-mTurquoise2-KDEL was a gift from Pablo Rivera-Fuentes (Addgene plasmid # 197498 ; http://n2t.net/addgene:197498 ; RRID:Addgene_197498)
