>Addgene plasmid #197498 | SNAPf-mTurquoise2-KDEL | depositor partial sequence | sequence record 382720 | SNAPf
GACAAAGACTGCGAAATGAAGCGCACCACCCTGGATAGCCCTCTGGGCAAGCTGGAACTGTCTGGGTGCG
AACAGGGCCTGCACCGTATCATCTTCCTGGGCAAAGGAACATCTGCCGCCGACGCCGTGGAAGTGCCTGC
CCCAGCCGCCGTGCTGGGCGGACCAGAGCCACTGATGCAGGCCACCGCCTGGCTCAACGCCTACTTTCAC
CAGCCTGAGGCCATCGAGGAGTTCCCTGTGCCAGCCCTGCACCACCCAGTGTTCCAGCAGGAGAGCTTTA
CCCGCCAGGTGCTGTGGAAACTGCTGAAAGTGGTGAAGTTCGGAGAGGTCATCAGCTACAGCCACCTGGC
CGCCCTGGCCGGCAATCCCGCCGCCACCGCCGCCGTGAAAACCGCCCTGAGCGGAAATCCCGTGCCCATT
CTGATCCCCTGCCACCGGGTGGTGCAGGGCGACCTGGACGTGGGGGGCTACGAGGGCGGGCTCGCCGTGA
AAGAGTGGCTGCTGGCCCACGAGGGCCACAGACTGGGCAAGCCTGGGCTGGGT
