>Addgene plasmid #197498 | SNAPf-mTurquoise2-KDEL | depositor partial sequence | sequence record 382721 | mTurquoise2-KDEL
GTGAGCAAGGGCGAGGAGCTGTTCACCGGGGTGGTGCCCATCCTGGTCGAGCTGGACGGCGACGTAAACG
GCCACAAGTTCAGCGTGTCCGGCGAGGGCGAGGGCGATGCCACCTACGGCAAGCTGACCCTGAAGTTCAT
CTGCACCACCGGCAAGCTGCCCGTGCCCTGGCCCACCCTCGTGACCACCCTGTCCTGGGGCGTGCAGTGC
TTCGCCCGCTACCCCGACCACATGAAGCAGCACGACTTCTTCAAGTCCGCCATGCCCGAAGGCTACGTCC
AGGAGCGCACCATCTTCTTCAAGGACGACGGCAACTACAAGACCCGCGCCGAGGTGAAGTTCGAGGGCGA
CACCCTGGTGAACCGCATCGAGCTGAAGGGCATCGACTTCAAGGAGGACGGCAACATCCTGGGGCACAAG
CTGGAGTACAACTACTTTAGCGACAACGTCTATATCACCGCCGACAAGCAGAAGAACGGCATCAAGGCCA
ACTTCAAGATCCGCCACAACATCGAGGACGGCGGCGTGCAGCTCGCCGACCACTACCAGCAGAACACCCC
CATCGGCGACGGCCCCGTGCTGCTGCCCGACAACCACTACCTGAGCACCCAGTCCAAGCTGAGCAAAGAC
CCCAACGAGAAGCGCGATCACATGGTCCTGCTGGAGTTCGTGACCGCCGCCGGGATCACTCTCGGCATGG
ACGAGCTGTACAAGGATGAATTG
